Addgene plasmid #36748: TAL2322
Depositing lab: Keith Joung. Depositing organization: Massachusetts General Hospital. Publication: FLASH assembly of TALENs for high-throughput genome editing. Reyon D, Tsai SQ, Khayter C, Foden JA, Sander JD, Joung JK. Nat Biotechnol. 2012 Apr 8. doi: 10.1038/nbt.2170. PubMed 22484455.
Backbone
  Vector backbone: JDS74
  Backbone manufacturer: Joung lab (Addgene Plasmid # 32288)
  Backbone size w/o insert (bp): 6447
  Vector type: Mammalian, T7 for in vitro mRNA synthesis
Growth in bacteria
  Bacterial resistance: Ampicillin, 100 μg/mL
  Growth temperature: 37°C
  Growth strain: XL1 Blue
  Copy number: High Copy
Gene/Insert
  Gene/Insert name: FOXO1-TALEN_Left (alt name: FOXO1)
  Species: H. sapiens (human)
  Insert size (bp): 1538
  Entrez Gene: FOXO1 (a.k.a. FKH1, FKHR, FOXO1A)
  Promoter: CMV
  Tag / fusion protein: 3X Flag (N terminal on backbone); WT FOKI (C terminal on backbone)
  Cloning method: Restriction Enzyme; 5′ cloning site BsmBI (destroyed during cloning); 3′ cloning site BsmBI (destroyed during cloning)
  Sequencing primers: 5′ CMV-F; 3′ BGH-rev
Terms and licenses: Academic/Nonprofit Terms; Industry Terms: Not Available to Industry
Depositor comments: Target binding site: TCACCATGGCCGAGGCG It is strongly recommended that users perform a diagnostic digest to verify this plasmid prior to use. For example, a double digest of the plasmid with BamHI and KpnI should result in two bands at 2.2kb and 5.9kb.
How to cite: TAL2322 was a gift from Keith Joung (Addgene plasmid # 36748 ; http://n2t.net/addgene:36748 ; RRID:Addgene_36748)
