[The description below was written by a language model from this plasmid's Addgene catalogue record.]
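Description:
TAL2322 is a mammalian expression plasmid encoding the left-hand monomer of a TALEN pair directed against the human FOXO1 gene (also known as FKHR or FOXO1A). It is built on the JDS74 backbone, a roughly 6.4 kb TALEN receiving vector, into which an approximately 1.5 kb array of TAL effector repeats was inserted by restriction cloning through BsmBI sites that were destroyed in the process. The plasmid is maintained at high copy in E. coli under ampicillin selection. The record does not list the origin of replication or any mammalian selection marker, and no feature table is provided, so finer details of the backbone cannot be confirmed here.

The insert supplies the DNA-binding specificity, while the backbone contributes the flanking parts of the nuclease. These are an N-terminal 3X FLAG epitope for detection and a C-terminal wild-type FokI cleavage domain. Because FokI must dimerise to cut, this left monomer is meant to be used together with a matching right-hand TALEN that binds the opposite strand nearby. The two FokI domains then meet over the spacer and introduce a double-strand break at the FOXO1 locus. Repair of this break can give rise to indel mutations or support targeted editing. Expression in mammalian cells is driven by the CMV promoter, and the vector type also indicates a T7 promoter that allows in vitro transcription of TALEN mRNA, for example for direct delivery as RNA. The use of a BGH reverse sequencing primer suggests a BGH polyadenylation region downstream of the coding sequence. The construct comes from a large set of TALENs made by the FLASH high-throughput assembly method for genome editing of human genes.
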