>Addgene plasmid #36748 | TAL2322 | depositor partial sequence | sequence record 45941 | TAL2322 sequence 1538 bps
GAACCTGACCCCAGACCAGGTAGTCGCAATCGCGTCACATGACGGGGGAAAGCAAGCCCTGGAAACCGTG
CAAAGGTTGTTGCCGGTCCTTTGTCAAGACCACGGCCTTACACCGGAGCAAGTCGTGGCCATTGCAAGCA
ACATCGGTGGCAAACAGGCTCTTGAGACGGTTCAGAGACTTCTCCCAGTTCTCTGTCAAGCCCACGGGCT
GACTCCCGATCAAGTTGTAGCGATTGCGTCGCATGACGGAGGGAAACAAGCATTGGAGACTGTCCAACGG
CTCCTTCCCGTGTTGTGTCAAGCCCACGGTTTGACGCCTGCACAAGTGGTCGCCATCGCCAGCCATGATG
GCGGTAAGCAGGCGCTGGAAACAGTACAGCGCCTGCTGCCTGTACTGTGCCAGGATCATGGACTGACCCC
AGACCAGGTAGTCGCAATCGCGTCGAACATTGGGGGAAAGCAAGCCCTGGAAACCGTGCAAAGGTTGTTG
CCGGTCCTTTGTCAAGACCACGGCCTTACACCGGAGCAAGTCGTGGCCATTGCAAGCAATGGGGGTGGCA
AACAGGCTCTTGAGACGGTTCAGAGACTTCTCCCAGTTCTCTGTCAAGCCCACGGGCTGACTCCCGATCA
AGTTGTAGCGATTGCGAATAACAATGGAGGGAAACAAGCATTGGAGACTGTCCAACGGCTCCTTCCCGTG
TTGTGTCAAGCCCACGGTTTGACGCCTGCACAAGTGGTCGCCATCGCCAACAACAACGGCGGTAAGCAGG
CGCTGGAAACAGTACAGCGCCTGCTGCCTGTACTGTGCCAGGATCATGGACTGACCCCAGACCAGGTAGT
CGCAATCGCGTCACATGACGGGGGAAAGCAAGCCCTGGAAACCGTGCAAAGGTTGTTGCCGGTCCTTTGT
CAAGACCACGGCCTTACACCGGAGCAAGTCGTGGCCATTGCATCCCACGACGGTGGCAAACAGGCTCTTG
AGACGGTTCAGAGACTTCTCCCAGTTCTCTGTCAAGCCCACGGGCTGACTCCCGATCAAGTTGTAGCGAT
TGCGAATAACAATGGAGGGAAACAAGCATTGGAGACTGTCCAACGGCTCCTTCCCGTGTTGTGTCAAGCC
CACGGTTTGACGCCTGCACAAGTGGTCGCCATCGCCTCCAATATTGGCGGTAAGCAGGCGCTGGAAACAG
TACAGCGCCTGCTGCCTGTACTGTGCCAGGATCATGGACTGACCCCAGACCAGGTAGTCGCAATCGCGAA
CAATAATGGGGGAAAGCAAGCCCTGGAAACCGTGCAAAGGTTGTTGCCGGTCCTTTGTCAAGACCACGGC
CTTACACCGGAGCAAGTCGTGGCCATTGCAAATAATAACGGTGGCAAACAGGCTCTTGAGACGGTTCAGA
GACTTCTCCCAGTTCTCTGTCAAGCCCACGGGCTGACTCCCGATCAAGTTGTAGCGATTGCGTCGCATGA
CGGAGGGAAACAAGCATTGGAGACTGTCCAACGGCTCCTTCCCGTGTTGTGTCAAGCCCACGGTCTGA
