>Addgene plasmid #36748 | TAL2322 | addgene partial sequence | sequence record 48224 | JDS-TALEN-F 5'-TAGGGGTCGGTAAACAGTGG-3'
GCGGGTGAGCTTAGGGGGCCTCCGCTCCAGCTCGACACCGGGCAGCTGCTGAAGATCGCGAAGAGAGGGG
GAGTAACAGCGGTAGAGGCAGTGCACGCCTGGCGCAATGCGCTCACCGGGGCCCCCTTGAACCTGACCCC
AGACCAGGTAGTCGCAATCGCGTCACATGACGGGGGAAAGCAAGCCCTGGAAACCGTGCAAAGGTTGTTG
CCGGTCCTTTGTCAAGACCACGGCCTTACACCGGAGCAAGTCGTGGCCATTGCAAGCAACATCGGTGGCA
AACAGGCTCTTGAGACGGTTCAGAGACTTCTCCCAGTTCTCTGTCAAGCCCACGGGCTGACTCCCGATCA
AGTTGTAGCGATTGCGTCGCATGACGGAGGGAAACAAGCATTGGAGACTGTCCAACGGCTCCTTCCCGTG
TTGTGTCAAGCCCACGGTTTGACGCCTGCACAAGTGGTCGCCATCGCCAGCCATGATGGCGGTAAGCAGG
CGCTGGAAACAGTACAGCGCCTGCTGCCTGTACTGTGCCAGGATCATGGACTGACCCCAGACCAGGTAGT
CGCAATCGCGTCGAACATTGGGGGAAAGCAAGCCCTGGAAACCGTGCAAAGGTTGTTGCCGGTCCTTTGT
CAAGACCACGGCCTTACACCGGAGCAAGTCGTGGCCATTGCAAGCAATGGGGGTGGCAAACAGGCTCTT
