>Addgene plasmid #36748 | TAL2322 | addgene partial sequence | sequence record 49455 | CMV-F 5'-CGCAAATGGGCGGTAGGCGTG-3'
ACTAGAGAACCCACTGCTTACTGGCTTATCGAAATTAATACGACTCACTATAGGGAGACCCAAGCTGGCT
AGCACCATGGACTACAAAGACCATGACGGTGATTATAAAGATCATGACATCGATTACAAGGATGACGATG
ACAAGATGGCCCCCAAGAAGAAGAGGAAGGTGGGCATTCACCGCGGGGTACCTATGGTGGACTTGAGGAC
ACTCGGTTATTCGCAACAGCAACAGGAGAAAATCAAGCCTAAGGTCAGGAGCACCGTCGCGCAACACCAC
GAGGCGCTTGTGGGGCATGGCTTCACTCATGCGCATATTGTCGCGCTTTCACAGCACCCTGCGGCGCTTG
GGACGGTGGCTGTCAAATACCAAGATATGATTGCGGCCCTGCCCGAAGCCACGCACGAGGCAATTGTAGG
GGTCGGTAAACAGTGGTCGGGAGCGCGAGCACTTGAGGCGCTGCTGACTGTGGCGGGTGAGCTTAGGGGG
CCTCCGCTCCAGCTCGACACCGGGCAGCTGCTGAAGATCGCGAAGAGAGGGGGAGTAACAGCGGTAGAGG
CAGTGCACGCCTGGCGCAATGCGCTCACCGGGGCCCCCTTGAACCTGACCCCAGACCAGGTAGTCGCAAT
CGCGTCACATGACGGGGGAAAGCAAGCCCTGGAAACCGTGCAAAGGTTGTTGCCGGTCCTTTGTCAAGAC
CACGGCCTTACACCGGAGCAAGTCGTGGCCATTGCAAGCAACATCGGTGGCAAACAGGCTCTTGAGACGG
TTCAGAGACTTCTCCCAGTTCTCTGTCAAGCCCACGGGCTGACTCCCGATCAAGTTGTAGCGATTGCGTC
GCATGACG
